>Addgene plasmid #55057 | mCherry-H2B-C-10 | depositor partial sequence | sequence record 85441 | insert sequence
ATCCGCTAGCGCTACCGGTCGCCACCATGGTGAGCAAGGGCGAGGAGGATAACATGGCCATCATCAAGGA
GTTCATGCGCTTCAAGGTGCACATGGAGGGCTCCGTGAACGGCCACGAGTTCGAGATCGAGGGCGAGGGC
GAGGGCCGCCCCTACGAGGGCACCCAGACCGCCAAGCTGAAGGTGACCAAGGGTGGCCCCCTGCCCTTCG
CCTGGGACATCCTGTCCCCTCAGTTCATGTACGGCTCCAAGGCCTACGTGAAGCACCCCGCCGACATCCC
CGACTACTTGAAGCTGTCCTTCCCCGAGGGCTTCAAGTGGGAGCGCGTGATGAACTTCGAGGACGGCGGC
GTGGTGACCGTGACCCAGGACTCCTCCCTGCAGGACGGCGAGTTCATCTACAAGGTGAAGCTGCGCGGCA
CCAACTTCCCCTCCGACGGCCCCGTAATGCAGAAGAAGACCATGGGCTGGGAGGCCTCCTCCGAGCGGAT
GTACCCCGAGGACGGCGCCCTGAAGGGCGAGATCAAGCAGAGGCTGAAGCTGAAGGACGGCGGCCACTAC
GACGCTGAGGTCAAGACCACCTACAAGGCCAAGAAGCCCGTGCAGCTGCCCGGCGCCTACAACGTCAACA
TCAAGTTGGACATCACCTCCCACAACGAGGACTACACCATCGTGGAACAGTACGAACGCGCCGAGGGCCG
CCACTCCACCGGCGGCATGGACGAGCTGTACAAGTCCGGACTCAGATCTGGAGGCTCCGGAGGCCCAGAG
CCAGCGAAGTCTGCTCCCGCCCCGAAAAAGGGCTCCAAGAAGGCGGTGACTAAGGCGCAGAAGAAAGGCG
GCAAGAAGCGCAAGCGCAGCCGCAAGGAGAGCTATTCCATCTATGTGTACAAGGTTCTGAAGCAGGTCCA
CCCTGACACCGGCATTTCGTCCAAGGCCATGGGCATCATGAATTCGTTTGTGAACGACATTTTCGAGCGC
ATCGCAGGTGAGGCTTCCCGCCTGGCGCATTACAACAAGCGCTCGACCATCACCTCCAGGGAGATCCAGA
CGGCCGTGCGCCTGCTGCTGCCTGGGGAGTTGGCCAAGCACGCCGTGTCCGAGGGTACTAAGGCCATCAC
CAAGTACACCAGCGCTAAGTAAGGATCCACCGGATCTAGATAACTGATCATAATCAGCC
