>Addgene plasmid #55057 | mCherry-H2B-C-10 | addgene partial sequence | sequence record 101881 | mCherry-F 5'-ccccgtaatgcagaagaaga-3'
AGCGGATGTACCCCGAGGACGGCGCCCTGAAGGGCGAGATCAAGCAGAGGCTGAAGCTGAAGGACGGCGG
CCACTACGACGCTGAGGTCAAGACCACCTACAAGGCCAAGAAGCCCGTGCAGCTGCCCGGCGCCTACAAC
GTCAACATCAAGTTGGACATCACCTCCCACAACGAGGACTACACCATCGTGGAACAGTACGAACGCGCCG
AGGGCCGCCACTCCACCGGCGGCATGGACGAGCTGTACAAGTCCGGACTCAGATCTGGAGGCTCCGGAGG
CCCAGAGCCAGCGAAGTCTGCTCCCGCCCCGAAAAAGGGCTCCAAGAAGGCGGTGACTAAGGCGCAGAAG
AAAGGCGGCAAGAAGCGCAAGCGCAGCCGCAAGGAGAGCTATTCCATCTATGTGTACAAGGTTCTGAAGC
AGGTCCACCCTGACACCGGCATTTCGTCCAAGGCCATGGGCATCATGAATTCGTTTGTGAACGACATTTT
CGAGCGCATCGCAGGTGAGGCTTCCCGCCTGGCGCATTACAACAAGCGCTCGACCATCACCTCCAGGGAG
ATCCAGACGGCCGTGCGCCTGCTGCTGCCTGGGGAGTTGGCCAAGCACGCCGTGTCCGAGGGTACTAAGG
CCATCACCAAGTACACCAGCGCTAAGTAAGGATCCACCGGATCTAGATAACTGATCATAATCAGCCATAC
CACATTTGTAGAGGTTTTACTTGCTTTAAAAAACCTCCCACACCTCCCCCTGAACCTGAAACATAAAATG
AATGCAATTGTTGTTGTTAACTTGTTTATTGCAGCTTATAATGGTTACAAATAAAGCAATAGCATCACAA
ATTTCACAAATAAAGCATTTT
