[The description below was written by a language model from this plasmid's Addgene catalogue record.]
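Description:
mCherry-H2B-C-10 is a mammalian expression plasmid built on the mCherry-C1 backbone (about 4.75 kb without the insert) that encodes human histone H2B fused to the red fluorescent protein mCherry. The insert corresponds to the H2BC11 gene (also known as HIST1H2BJ) and carries two recorded amino-acid changes relative to the reference, D26G and V119I. Expression is driven by the CMV promoter, a strong constitutive promoter in most mammalian cell lines. In keeping with the C1-style layout, mCherry is supplied by the backbone and sits at the N terminus of the fusion, with H2B following it. The listed 3′ sequencing primer implies an SV40 polyadenylation signal downstream of the coding region. The "10" in the name may refer to the length of the linker between the two proteins, but the record does not say so, and the cloning method is listed as unknown.

The plasmid is maintained in E. coli at high copy number under kanamycin selection. It also carries a neomycin resistance marker that allows G418 selection of stably transfected mammalian cells. No feature table is provided, so the origin of replication and other backbone elements are not itemised.

Because H2B is a core nucleosomal histone, the fusion protein is incorporated into chromatin. The record accordingly describes the construct as a localization marker for the nucleus and histones, with excitation at 587 nm and emission at 610 nm. Constructs of this kind are typically used to label nuclei and chromatin in red for fluorescence microscopy of live or fixed cells, often alongside green or other spectrally distinct markers.
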