Addgene plasmid #55057: mCherry-H2B-C-10
Purpose: Localization: Nucleus/Histones, Excitation: 587, Emission: 610
Depositing lab: Michael Davidson. Depositing organization: Florida State University, Tallahassee.
Backbone
  Vector backbone: mCherry-C1
  Backbone size w/o insert (bp): 4750
  Vector type: Mammalian Expression
  Selectable markers: Neomycin (select with G418)
Growth in bacteria
  Bacterial resistance: Kanamycin, 50 μg/mL
  Growth temperature: 37°C
  Growth strain: DH5alpha
  Copy number: High Copy
Gene/Insert
  Gene/Insert name: H2B (alt names: Human Histone H2B; NM_021058.3)
  Species: H. sapiens (human)
  Mutation: D26G and V119I in H2B
  Entrez Gene: H2BC11 (a.k.a. H2B/r, H2BFR, H2BJ, HIST1H2BJ)
  Promoter: CMV
  Tag / fusion protein: mCherry (N terminal on backbone)
  Cloning method: Unknown
  Sequencing primers: 5′ CMV-F; 3′ SV40pA-R
Terms and licenses: Academic/Nonprofit Terms; Industry Terms: Not Available to Industry
Depositor comments: H. sapiens (human) Histone H2B. Excitation = 587; Emission = 610
How to cite: mCherry-H2B-C-10 was a gift from Michael Davidson (Addgene plasmid # 55057 ; http://n2t.net/addgene:55057 ; RRID:Addgene_55057)
